>Addgene plasmid #109882 | pHH0103_DEPTOR_DEP | addgene full sequence | sequence record 214921 | Addgene NGS Result
TTGACAATTAATCATCGGCTCGTATAATGTGTGGAATTGTGAGCGGATAACAATTTCACACAGGAAACAG
CCAGTCCGTTTAGGTGTTTTCACGAGCACTTCACCAACAAGGACCATAGATTATGAAAATCGAAGAACAC
CATCACCATCACCATTCCAGCGGTAAGCTTATGTCCCCTATACTAGGTTATTGGAAAATTAAGGGCCTTG
TGCAACCCACTCGACTTCTTTTGGAATATCTTGAAGAAAAATATGAAGAGCATTTGTATGAGCGCGATGA
AGGTGATAAATGGCGAAACAAAAAGTTTGAATTGGGTTTGGAGTTTCCCAATCTTCCTTATTATATTGAT
GGTGATGTTAAATTAACACAGTCTATGGCCATCATACGTTATATAGCTGACAAGCACAACATGTTGGGTG
GTTGTCCAAAAGAGCGTGCAGAGATTTCAATGCTTGAAGGAGCGGTTTTGGATATTAGATACGGTGTTTC
GAGAATTGCATATAGTAAAGACTTTGAAACTCTCAAAGTTGATTTTCTTAGCAAGCTACCTGAAATGCTG
AAAATGTTCGAAGATCGTTTATGTCATAAAACATATTTAAATGGTGATCATGTAACCCATCCTGACTTCA
TGTTGTATGACGCTCTTGATGTTGTTTTATACATGGACCCAATGTGCCTGGATGCGTTCCCAAAATTAGT
TTGTTTTAAAAAACGTATTGAAGCTATCCCACAAATTGATAAGTACTTGAAATCCAGCAAGTATATAGCA
TGGCCTTTGCAGGGCTGGCAAGCCACGTTTGGTGGTGGCGACCATCCTCCAAAATCGGATCTGGAAGTTC
TGTTCCAGGGGCCCCTGTCCAGCGGTCTGGTTCCGCGTGGTTCCGGTACCGCGGCCCAGCCGGCCAGCGT
CGCCCAAAAGCCGTTCGGTGCTACCTATGTGTGGTCATCTATCATCAATACCCTGCAAACCCAAGTGGAA
GTGAAAAAGCGTCGTCATCGCCTGAAACGTCACAACGATTGCTTCGTTGGCAGTGAAGCAGTCGACGTGA
TTTTCTCCCATCTGATCCAGAACAAGTACTTCGGTGATGTTGACATCCCGCGTGCGAAGGTGGTTCGCGT
CTGCCAAGCCCTGATGGATTACAAAGTTTTTGAAGCGGTCCCGACCAAAGTGTTCGGCAAGGATAAAAAG
CCGACGTTTGAAGACAGCTCTTGTAGCCTGTATCGCTTTACCACGATCCCGAACCAGGATAGCCAACTGG
GTAAGGCGGCCGCATA
[142 nt withheld, positions 1277-1418]
C
[98 nt withheld, positions 1420-1517]
AGTTTGTACTGGTGACGAAACTCAGTGTCTAGCTAGAGTGGC
[149 nt withheld, positions 1560-1708]
T
[41 nt withheld, positions 1710-1750]
T
[62 nt withheld, positions 1752-1813]
A
[35 nt withheld, positions 1815-1849]
CCTCCCTCAATCGGTTGAATGTCGCCCTTTTGTCTTTGGCGCTGGTAAACCATATGAA
[86 nt withheld, positions 1908-1993]
T
[54 nt withheld, positions 1995-2048]
CTAGCGCCGCCCTATACCTTGTCTGCCTCCCCGCGTTGCGTCGCGGTGCATGGAGCCGGGCCACCTCGAC
CTGAATGGAAGCCGGCGGCACCTCGCTAACGGATTCACCACTCCAAGAATTGGAGCCAATCAATTCTTGC
GGAGAACTGTGAATGCGCAAACCAACCCTTGGCAGAACATATCCATCGCGTCCGCCATCTCCAGCAGCCG
CACGCGGCGCATCTCGGGCAGCGTTGGGTCCTGGCCACGGGTGCGCATGATCGTGCTCCTGTCGTTGAGG
ACCCGGCTAGGCTGGCGGGGTTGCCTTACTGGTTAGCAGAATGAATCACCGATACGCGAGCGAACGTGAA
GCGACTGCTGCTGCAAAACGTCTGCGACCTGAGCAACAACATGAATGGTCTTCGGTTTCCGTGTTTCGTA
AAGTCTGGAAACGCGGAAGTCAGCGCCCTGCACCATTATGTTCCGGATCTGCATCGCAGGATGCTGCTGG
CTACCCTGTGGAACACCTACATCTGTATTAACGAAGCGCTGGCATTGACCCTGAGTGATTTTTCTCTGGT
CCCGCCGCATCCATACCGCCAGTTGTTTACCCTCACAACGTTCCAGTAACCGGGCATGTTCATCATCAGT
AACCCGTATCGTGAGCATCCTCTCTCGTTTCATCGGTATCATTACCCCCATGAACAGAAATCCCCCTTAC
ACGGAGGCATCAGTGACCAAACAGGAAAAAACCGCCCTTAACATGGCCCGCTTTATCAGAAGCCAGACAT
TAACGCTTCTGGAGAAACTCAACGAGCTGGACGCGGATGAACAGGCAGACATCTGTGAATCGCTTCACGA
CCACGCTGATGAGCTTTACCGCAGGATCCGCGAAATTGTAAGCGTTAATATTTTGTTAAAATTCGCGTTA
AATTTTTGTTAAATCAGCTCATTTTTTAACCAATAGGCCGAAATCGGCAAAATCCCTTATAAATCAAAAG
AATAGACCGAGATAGGGT
[37 nt withheld, positions 3047-3083]
AAAGAACGTGGACTCCAACGTCAAAGG
[49 nt withheld, positions 3111-3159]
T
[91 nt withheld, positions 3161-3251]
G
[124 nt withheld, positions 3253-3376]
CGCGGATCCTGCCTCGCGCGTTTCGGTGATGACGGTGAAAACCTCTGACACATGCAGCTCCCGGAGACGG
TCACAGCTTGTCTGTAAGCGGATGCCGGGAGCAGACAAGCCCGTCAGGGCGCGTCAGCGGGTGTTGGCGG
GTGTCGGGGCGCAGCCATGACCCAGTCACGTAGCGATAGCGGAGTGTATACTGGCTTAACTATGCGGCAT
CAGAGCAGATTGTACTGAGAGTGCACCATATGCGGTGTGAAATACCGCACAGATGCGTAAGGAGAAAATA
CCGCATCAGGCGCTCTTCCGCTTCCTCGCTCACTGACTCGCTGCGCTCGGTCGTTCGGCTGCGGCGAGCG
GTATCAGCTCACTCAAAGGCGGTAATACGGTTATCCACAGAATCAGGGGATAACGCAGGAAAGAACATGT
GAGCAAAAGGCCAGCAAAAGGCCAGGAACCGTAAAAAGGCCGCGTTGCTGGCGTTTTTCCATAGGCTCCG
CCCCCCTGACGAGCATCACAAAAATCGACGCTCAAGTCAGAGGTGGCGAAACCCGACAGGACTATAAAGA
TACCAGGGTTTCCCCCTGGAAGCTCCCTCGTGCGCTCTCCTGTTCCGACCCTGCCGCTTACCGGATACCT
GTCCGCCTTTCTCCCTTCGGGAAGCGTGGCGCTTTCTCATAGCTCACGCTGTAGGTATCTCAGTTCGGTG
TAGGTCGTTCGCTCCAAGCTGGGCTGTGTGCACGAACCCCCCGTTCAGCCCGACCGCTGCGCCTTATCCG
GTAACTATCGTCTTGAGTCCAACCCGGTAAGACACGACTTATCGCCACTGGCAGCAGCCACTGGTAACAG
GATTAGCAGAGCGAGGTATGTAGGCGGTGCTACAGAGTTCTTGAAGTGGTGGCCTAACTACGGCTACACT
AGAAGGACAGTATTTGGTATCTGCGCTCTGCTGAAGCCAGTTACCTTCGGAAAAAGAGTTGGTAGCTCTT
GATCCGGCAAACAAACCACCGCTGGTAGCGGTGGTTTTTTTGTTTGCAAGCAGCAGATTACGCGCAGAAA
AAAAGGATCTCAAGAAGATCCTTTGATCTTTTCTACGGGGTCTGACGCTCAGTGGAACGAAAACTCACGT
TAAGGGATTTTGGTCATGAGATTATCAAAAAGGATCTTCACCTAGATCCTTTTAAATTAAAAATGAAGTT
TTAAATCAATCTAAAGTATATATGAGTAAACTTGGTCTGACAGTTACCAATGCTTAATCAGTGAGGCACC
TATCTCAGCGATCTGTCTATTTCGTTCATCCATAGTTGCCTGACTCCCCGTCGTGTAGATAACTACGATA
CGGGAGGGCTTACCATCTGGCCCCAGTGCTGCAATGATACCGCGAGACCCACGCTCACCGGCTCCAGATT
TATCAGCAATAAACCAGCCAGCCGGAAGGGCCGAGCGCAGAAGTGGTCCTGCAACTTTATCCGCCTCCAT
CCAGTCTATTAATTGTTGCCGGGAAGCTAGAGTAAGTAGTTCGCCAGTTAATAGTTTGCGCAACGTTGTT
GCCATTGCTGCAGGCATCGTGGTGTCACGCTCGTCGTTTGGTATGGCTTCATTCAGCTCCGGTTCCCAAC
GATCAAGGCGAGTTACATGATCCCCCATGTTGTGCAAAAAAGCGGTTAGCTCCTTCGGTCCTCCGATCGT
TGTCAGAAGTAAGTTGGCCGCAGTGTTATCACTCATGGTTATGGCAGCACTGCATAATTCTCTTACTGTC
ATGCCATCCGTAAGATGCTTTTCTGTGACTGGTGAGTACTCAACCAAGTCATTCTGAGAATAGTGTATGC
GGCGACCGAGTTGCTCTTGCCCGGCGTCAACACGGGATAATACCGCGCCACATAGCAGAACTTTAAAAGT
GCTCATCATTGGAAAACGTTCTTCGGGGCGAAAACTCTCAAGGATCTTACCGCTGTTGAGATCCAGTTCG
ATGTAACCCACTCGTGCACCCAACTGATCTTCAGCATCTTTTACTTTCACCAGCGTTTCTGGGTGAGCAA
AAACAGGAAGGCAAAATGCCGCAAAAAAGGGAATAAGGGCGACACGGAAATGTTGAATACTCATACTCTT
CCTTTTTCAATATTATTGAAGCATTTATCAGGGTTATTGTCTCATGAGCGGATACATATTTGAATGTATT
TAGAAAAATAAACAAATAGGGGTTCCGCGCACATTTCCCCGAAAAGTGCCACCTGACGTCTAAGAAACCA
TTATTATCATGACATTAACCTATAAAAATAGGCGTATCACGAGGCCCTTTCGTCTTCAAGAATTCCCGAC
ACCATCGAATGGTGCAAAACCTTTCGCGGTATGGCATGATAGCGCCCGGAAGAGAGTCAATTCAGGGTGG
TGAATGTGAAACCAGTAACGTTATACGATGTCGCAGAGTATGCCGGTGTCTCTTATCAGACCGTTTCCCG
CGTGGTGAACCAGGCCAGCCACGTTTCTGCGAAAACGCGGGAAAAAGTGGAAGCGGCGATGGCGGAGCTG
AATTACATTCCCAACCGCGTGGCACAACAACTGGCGGGCAAACAGTCGTTGCTGATTGGCGTTGCCACCT
CCAGTCTGGCCCTGCACGCGCCGTCGCAAATTGTCGCGGCGATTAAATCTCGCGCCGATCAACTGGGTGC
CAGCGTGGTGGTGTCGATGGTAGAACGAAGCGGCGTCGAAGCCTGTAAAGCGGCGGTGCACAATCTTCTC
GCGCAACGCGTCAGTGGGCTGATCATTAACTATCCGCTGGATGACCAGGATGCCATTGCTGTGGAAGCTG
CCTGCACTAATGTTCCGGCGTTATTTCTTGATGTCTCTGACCAGACACCCATCAACAGTATTATTTTCTC
CCATGAAGACGGTACGCGACTGGGCGTGGAGCATCTGGTCGCATTGGGTCACCAGCAAATCGCGCTGTTA
GCGGGCCCATTAAGTTCTGTCTCGGCGCGTCTGCGTCTGGCTGGCTGGCATAAATATCTCACTCGCAATC
AAATTCAGCCGATAGCGGAACGGGAAGGCGACTGGAGTGCCATGTCCGGTTTTCAACAAACCATGCAAAT
GCTGAATGAGGGCATCGTTCCCACTGCGATGCTGGTTGCCAACGATCAGATGGCGCTGGGCGCAATGCGC
GCCATTACCGAGTCCGGGCTGCGCGTTGGTGCGGATATCTCGGTAGTGGGATACGACGATACCGAAGACA
GCTCATGTTATATCCCGCCGTTAACCACCATCAAACAGGATTTTCGCCTGCTGGGGCAAACCAGCGTGGA
CCGCTTGCTGCAACTCTCTCAGGGCCAGGCGGTGAAGGGCAATCAGCTGTTGCCCGTCTCACTGGTGAAA
AGAAAAACCACCCTGGCGCCCAATACGCAAACCGCCTCTCCCCGCGCGTTGGCCGATTCATTAATGCAGC
TGGCACGACAGGTTTCCCGACTGGAAAGCGGGCAGTGAGCGCAACGCAATTAATGTAAGTTAGCTCACTC
ATTAGGCACAATTCTCATGTTTGACAGCTTATCATCGACTGCACGGTGCACCAATGCTTCTGGCGTCAGG
CAGCCATCGGAAGCTGTGGTATGGCTGTGCAGGTCGTAAATCACTGCATAATTCGTGTCGCTCAAGGCGC
ACTCCCGTTCTGGATAATGTTTTTTGCGCCGACATCATAACGGTTCTGGCAAATATTCTGAAATGAGCTG
Features (pLannotate 1.2.2; 21 found; start..end, strand, type, name):
      1..29      +  promoter       tac promoter: strong E. coli promoter; hybrid between the trp and lac UV5 promoters
     37..53      +  protein_bind   lac operator: The lac repressor binds to the lac operator to inhibit transcription in E. coli. This inhibition can be relieved by adding lactose or isopropyl-β-D-thiogalactopyranoside (IPTG). lac repressor encoded by lacI
    138..155     +  CDS            6xHis: 6xHis affinity tag
    171..824     +  CDS            GST26_SCHJA: Experimental evidence at protein level: Swiss-Prot protein existence level 1. GST isoenzymes appear to play a central role in the parasite detoxification system. Other functions are also suspected including a role in increasing the solubility of haematin in the parasite gut. From Schistosoma japonicum (Blood fluke).
    906..1265    +  CDS            DEPDC7 (fragment): DEPD7_MACFA - Experimental evidence at transcript level: Swiss-Prot protein existence level 2. From Macaca fascicularis (Crab-eating macaque) (Cynomolgus monkey).
   1281..1328    +  terminator     fd terminator (sequence withheld): central terminator from bacteriophage fd (Otsuka and Kunisawa, 1982)
   1333..1545    +  CDS            M13 gene III (fragment) (sequence partly withheld): pIII; III; minor coat protein
   1560..2030    +  CDS            M13 gene III (fragment) (sequence partly withheld): pIII; III; minor coat protein
   2052..2122    +  CDS            TcR (fragment): tetracycline efflux protein; tet; confers resistance to tetracycline
   2364..2744    -  CDS            YPB1_ECOLX: Protein predicted: Swiss-Prot protein existence level 4. From Escherichia coli.
   2761..2912    +  CDS            rop (fragment): Rop protein, which maintains plasmids at low copy number; rop
   2948..3376    -  rep_origin     f1 ori (sequence partly withheld): f1 bacteriophage origin of replication; arrow indicates direction of (+) strand synthesis
   3385..3424    +  CDS            rop (fragment): Rop protein, which maintains plasmids at low copy number; rop
   3526..3666    +  misc_feature   bom: basis of mobility region from pBR322
   3852..4439    -  rep_origin     ori: high-copy-number ColE1/pMB1/pBR322/pUC origin of replication
   4610..5470    -  CDS            AmpR: β-lactamase; bla; confers resistance to ampicillin, carbenicillin, and related antibiotics
   5471..5575    -  promoter       AmpR promoter: bla
   5684..5761    +  promoter       lacIq promoter: lacI (mutant); In the lacIq allele, a single base change in the promoter boosts expression of the lacI gene about 10-fold.
   5762..6844    +  CDS            lacI: lac repressor; lacI; The lac repressor binds to the lac operator to inhibit transcription in E. coli. This inhibition can be relieved by adding lactose or isopropyl-β-D-thiogalactopyranoside (IPTG).
   6857..6878    +  protein_bind   CAP binding site: CAP binding activates transcription in the presence of cAMP. E. coli catabolite activator protein
   6897..6914    +  promoter       tet promoter (fragment): E. coli promoter for tetracycline efflux protein gene
