[The description below was written by a language model from this plasmid's Addgene catalogue record and pLannotate feature annotations shown in this document.]
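Description:
pHH0103_DEPTOR_DEP is a 7,086-nt bacterial expression plasmid built on the pHH0103 backbone for producing and purifying the DEP domain of human DEPTOR in E. coli. It is maintained through a ColE1/pMB1-type origin accompanied by the pBR322 bom region and selected with ampicillin via the β-lactamase gene and its native promoter. The catalogue lists it as low copy. Only fragments of rop are annotated, and these are interrupted by an f1 phage origin, which would allow single-stranded DNA production with helper phage.

Expression is driven by the hybrid tac promoter followed by a lac operator, and the plasmid carries its own lacI gene under the lacIq promoter, so transcription is repressed until induced with IPTG. The open reading frame begins with a 6xHis tag followed by Schistosoma japonicum glutathione S-transferase, and then the insert, cloned between SfiI and NotI sites. This gives a His-GST–DEP fusion that can be purified on nickel or glutathione resins. The automated annotation labels the roughly 360-nt insert as a fragment resembling macaque DEPDC7. This probably reflects homology among DEP domains, since the catalogue identifies the insert as human DEPTOR.

An fd phage terminator lies just after the insert. It is followed by fragments of M13 gene III and a tetracycline-resistance remnant, which look like leftovers from a phagemid display ancestor rather than functional parts of the expression unit. The associated publication concerns a large-scale survey of ligands for peptide recognition modules, consistent with using the purified domain as a binding target.
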