Addgene plasmid #109882: pHH0103_DEPTOR_DEP
Purpose: Protein expression and purification of DEPTOR_DEP
Depositing lab: Sachdev Sidhu. Depositing organization: University of Toronto. Publication: Large-scale survey and database of high affinity ligands for peptide recognition modules. Teyra J, Kelil A, Jain S, Helmy M, Jajodia R, Hooda Y, Gu J, D'Cruz AA, Nicholson SE, Min J, Sudol M, Kim PM, Bader GD, Sidhu SS. Mol Syst Biol. 2020 Dec;16(12):e9310. doi: 10.15252/msb.20199310. PubMed 33438817.
Backbone
  Vector backbone: pHH0103
  Vector type: Bacterial Expression
Growth in bacteria
  Bacterial resistance: Ampicillin, 100 μg/mL
  Growth temperature: 37°C
  Growth strain: DH5alpha
  Copy number: Low Copy
Gene/Insert
  Gene/Insert name: DEPTOR_DEP
  Species: H. sapiens (human)
  Entrez Gene: DEPTOR (a.k.a. DEP.6, DEPDC6, hDEPTOR)
  Cloning method: Restriction Enzyme; 5′ cloning site Sfi1 (unknown if destroyed); 3′ cloning site Not1 (unknown if destroyed)
Terms and licenses: Academic/Nonprofit Terms; Industry Terms: Not Available to Industry
How to cite: pHH0103_DEPTOR_DEP was a gift from Sachdev Sidhu (Addgene plasmid # 109882 ; http://n2t.net/addgene:109882 ; RRID:Addgene_109882)
