>Addgene plasmid #109882 | pHH0103_DEPTOR_DEP | depositor partial sequence | sequence record 206834 | pHH0103_DEPTOR_DEP sequence 381 bps
GGCCCAGCCGGCCAGCGTCGCCCAAAAGCCGTTCGGTGCTACCTATGTGTGGTCATCTATCATCAATACC
CTGCAAACCCAAGTGGAAGTGAAAAAGCGTCGTCATCGCCTGAAACGTCACAACGATTGCTTCGTTGGCA
GTGAAGCAGTCGACGTGATTTTCTCCCATCTGATCCAGAACAAGTACTTCGGTGATGTTGACATCCCGCG
TGCGAAGGTGGTTCGCGTCTGCCAAGCCCTGATGGATTACAAAGTTTTTGAAGCGGTCCCGACCAAAGTG
TTCGGCAAGGATAAAAAGCCGACGTTTGAAGACAGCTCTTGTAGCCTGTATCGCTTTACCACGATCCCGA
ACCAGGATAGCCAACTGGGTAAGGCGGCCGC
